Addgene plasmid #111660: MAC_C_AKIP
Purpose: MAC-tagged gene expression
Depositing lab: Markku Varjosalo. Depositing organization: University of Helsinki, Institute of Biotechnology. Publication: An AP-MS- and BioID-compatible MAC-tag enables comprehensive mapping of protein interactions and subcellular localizations. Liu X, Salokas K, Tamene F, Jiu Y, Weldatsadik RG, Ohman T, Varjosalo M. Nat Commun. 2018 Mar 22;9(1):1188. doi: 10.1038/s41467-018-03523-2. PubMed 29568061.
Backbone
  Vector backbone: MAC-tag-C
  Backbone manufacturer: Markku Varjosalo, Addgene plasmid #108077
  Vector type: Mammalian Expression
Growth in bacteria
  Bacterial resistance: Ampicillin, 100 μg/mL
  Growth temperature: 37°C
  Growth strain: DH5alpha
  Copy number: High Copy
Gene/Insert
  Gene/Insert name: AKIP (alt name: AURKAIP1)
  Species: H. sapiens (human)
  Entrez Gene: AURKAIP1 (a.k.a. AIP, AKIP, MRP-S38)
  Cloning method: Gateway Cloning
Terms and licenses: Academic/Nonprofit Terms; Industry Terms: Not Available to Industry
Depositor comments: CCSB-DFCI hORFeome collection(31022_E10)
How to cite: MAC_C_AKIP was a gift from Markku Varjosalo (Addgene plasmid # 111660 ; http://n2t.net/addgene:111660 ; RRID:Addgene_111660)
