[The description below was written by a language model from this plasmid's Addgene catalogue record and pLannotate feature annotations shown in this document.]
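Description:
MAC_C_AKIP is a mammalian expression plasmid built on the MAC-tag-C Gateway destination backbone. It carries the human AURKAIP1 open reading frame (also called AKIP, AIP or MRP-S38), described as a possible negative regulator of Aurora-A kinase, taken from an hORFeome clone collection. It is propagated in E. coli as a high-copy plasmid through a ColE1/pUC-type origin with ampicillin selection (AmpR under its own bla promoter). Fragments of an f1 origin, lac regulatory elements and a pBR322 bom region are backbone remnants.

The expression cassette consists of the CMV enhancer and immediate early promoter followed by short matches to tet operator-containing promoters, which suggests a tetracycline-regulatable CMV/TetO arrangement, although the record does not state this. The AURKAIP1 coding sequence sits between attB1 and attB2 sites left by Gateway recombination. Downstream is a birA-derived coding sequence and then the bGH polyadenylation signal. This layout fits a C-terminal MAC-tag fusion in which the biotin ligase moiety supports BioID proximity labelling. The associated publication describes the tag as compatible with both affinity purification mass spectrometry and BioID, but the feature table annotates only the birA portion, not any affinity epitopes.

Beyond the cassette lies an FRT site directly ahead of a hygromycin resistance gene that has no full promoter of its own and ends in an SV40 poly(A) signal. This arrangement is typical of FLP-mediated integration into a genomic FRT landing site, where insertion activates HygR and allows selection of isogenic stable cell lines. The construct is intended for MAC-tagged AURKAIP1 expression to map its protein interactions and subcellular localization.
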