Features (pLannotate 1.2.2; 24 found; start..end, strand, type, name):
      9..388     +  enhancer       CMV enhancer: human cytomegalovirus immediate early enhancer
    389..592     +  promoter       CMV promoter: human cytomegalovirus (CMV) immediate early promoter
    594..613     +  promoter       PLtetO-1 promoter (fragment): modified phage lambda PL promoter with tet operator sites (Lutz and Bujard, 1997)
    615..634     +  promoter       PLtetO-1 promoter (fragment): modified phage lambda PL promoter with tet operator sites (Lutz and Bujard, 1997)
    642..675     +  promoter       TRE3GV promoter (fragment): 3rd-generation Tet-responsive promoter that can be activated by binding of Tet-On® 3G, optimized for retroviral and lentiviral vectors
    811..828     +  protein_bind   attB1 (fragment): mutant version of attB; core recombination site for the Gateway® BP reaction BP Clonase™
    834..1430    +  CDS            AURKAIP1 (sequence withheld): AKIP_HUMAN - Also known as AIP, AKIP, MRPS38. Experimental evidence at protein level: Swiss-Prot protein existence level 1. May act as a negative regulator of Aurora-A kinase, by down- regulation through proteasome-dependent degradation. From Homo sapiens (Human).
   1433..1456    -  protein_bind   attB2: mutant version of attB; recombination site for the Gateway® BP reaction BP Clonase™
   1644..2603    +  CDS            birA: BIRA_ECOLI - Also known as bioR, dhbB. Experimental evidence at protein level: Swiss-Prot protein existence level 1. Acts both as a biotin--[acetyl-CoA-carboxylase] ligase and a biotin-operon repressor. In the presence of ATP, BirA activates biotin to form the BirA-biotinyl-5'-adenylate (BirA-bio-5'-AMP or holoBirA) complex. HoloBirA can either transfer the biotinyl moiety to the biotin carboxyl carrier protein (BCCP) subunit of acetyl-CoA carboxylase, or bind to the biotin operator site and inhibit transcription of the operon. From Escherichia coli (strain K12).
   2653..2877    +  polyA_signal   bGH poly(A) signal: bovine growth hormone polyadenylation signal
   2881..2902    +  promoter       SV40 promoter (fragment): SV40 enhancer and early promoter
   2923..3156    +  rep_origin     f1 ori (fragment) (sequence partly withheld): f1 bacteriophage origin of replication; arrow indicates direction of (+) strand synthesis
   3161..3208    +  protein_bind   FRT: FLP-mediated recombination occurs in the 8-bp core sequence TCTAGAAA (Turan and Bode, 2011). FLP recombinase from the Saccharomyces cerevisiae 2μ plasmid
   3216..4238    +  CDS            HygR: aminoglycoside phosphotransferase from E. coli; aph(4)-Ia; confers resistance to hygromycin
   4248..4373    +  CDS            ble (fragment): BLE_KLEPN - Experimental evidence at protein level: Swiss-Prot protein existence level 1. Binding protein with a strong affinity to the bleomycin family of antibiotics. Binds to CL990; an antimitotic-antibiotic compound. From Klebsiella pneumoniae.
   4368..4489    +  polyA_signal   SV40 poly(A) signal: SV40 polyadenylation signal
   4562..4578    -  protein_bind   lac operator: The lac repressor binds to the lac operator to inhibit transcription in E. coli. This inhibition can be relieved by adding lactose or isopropyl-β-D-thiogalactopyranoside (IPTG). lac repressor encoded by lacI
   4586..4616    -  promoter       lac promoter: promoter for the E. coli lac operon
   4631..4652    -  protein_bind   CAP binding site: CAP binding activates transcription in the presence of cAMP. E. coli catabolite activator protein
   4665..4757    -  CDS            lacI (fragment): lac repressor; lacI; The lac repressor binds to the lac operator to inhibit transcription in E. coli. This inhibition can be relieved by adding lactose or isopropyl-β-D-thiogalactopyranoside (IPTG).
   4940..5528    -  rep_origin     ori: high-copy-number ColE1/pMB1/pBR322/pUC origin of replication
   5699..6559    -  CDS            AmpR: β-lactamase; bla; confers resistance to ampicillin, carbenicillin, and related antibiotics
   6560..6664    -  promoter       AmpR promoter: bla
   6723..6775    -  misc_feature   bom (fragment): basis of mobility region from pBR322
>Addgene plasmid #111660 | MAC_C_AKIP | addgene full sequence | sequence record 212740 | Addgene NGS Result
TACGCGTTGACATTGATTATTGACTAGTTATTAATAGTAATCAATTACGGGGTCATTAGTTCATAGCCCA
TATATGGAGTTCCGCGTTACATAACTTACGGTAAATGGCCCGCCTGGCTGACCGCCCAACGACCCCCGCC
CATTGACGTCAATAATGACGTATGTTCCCATAGTAACGCCAATAGGGACTTTCCATTGACGTCAATGGGT
GGAGTATTTACGGTAAACTGCCCACTTGGCAGTACATCAAGTGTATCATATGCCAAGTACGCCCCCTATT
GACGTCAATGACGGTAAATGGCCCGCCTGGCATTATGCCCAGTACATGACCTTATGGGACTTTCCTACTT
GGCAGTACATCTACGTATTAGTCATCGCTATTACCATGGTGATGCGGTTTTGGCAGTACATCAATGGGCG
TGGATAGCGGTTTGACTCACGGGGATTTCCAAGTCTCCACCCCATTGACGTCAATGGGAGTTTGTTTTGG
CACCAAAATCAACGGGACTTTCCAAAATGTCGTAACAACTCCGCCCCATTGACGCAAATGGGCGGTAGGC
GTGTACGGTGGGAGGTCTATATAAGCAGAGCTCTCCCTATCAGTGATAGAGATCTCCCTATCAGTGATAG
AGATCGTCGACGAGCTCGTTTAGTGAACCGTCAGATCGCCTGGAGACGCCATCCACGCTGTTTTGACCTC
CATAGAAGACACCGGGACCGATCCAGCCTCCGGACTCTAGCGTTTAAACTTAAGCTTGGTACCGAGCTCG
GATCCACTAGTCCAGTGTGGTGGAATTCTGCAGATATCAACAAGTTTGTACAAAAAAGTTGGC
[597 nt withheld, positions 834-1430]
TGCCCAACTTTCTTGTACAAAGTGGTTGATATCAAGGCCGCCGACATCACCAGCCTGTACAAGAAAGTGG
GGTGGAGCCATCCCCAGTTCGAGAAGGGCGGAGGATCTGGCGGCGGAAGCGGCGGAGGAAGCTGGTCCCA
CCCTCAGTTTGAGAAAGGCACCGAGCTGGGCAGCACCATGGCCAGCTACCCCTACGACGTGCCCGACTAC
GCCAAGGACAACACCGTGCCCCTGAAGCTGATCGCCCTGCTGGCCAACGGCGAGTTCCACTCTGGCGAGC
AGCTGGGCGAGACACTGGGCATGAGCAGAGCCGCCATCAACAAGCACATCCAGACCCTGCGGGACTGGGG
CGTGGACGTGTTCACAGTGCCCGGCAAGGGCTACAGCCTGCCCGAGCCCATCCAGCTGCTGAACGCCAAG
CAGATCCTGGGCCAGCTGGATGGCGGATCTGTGGCCGTGCTGCCCGTGATCGACAGCACCAACCAGTATC
TGCTCGACCGGATCGGCGAGCTGAAGTCCGGCGACGCCTGTATCGCCGAGTACCAGCAGGCCGGCAGAGG
CGGCAGGGGCAGAAAGTGGTTCAGCCCCTTCGGCGCCAACCTGTACCTGAGCATGTTCTGGAGACTGGAA
CAGGGCCCAGCCGCCGCTATTGGCCTGAGCCTGGTCATCGGCATCGTGATGGCCGAGGTGCTGCGGAAGC
TGGGCGCCGACAAAGTGCGCGTGAAGTGGCCCAACGACCTGTATCTGCAGGACCGGAAGCTGGCCGGCAT
CCTGGTGGAACTGACCGGCAAAACAGGCGACGCCGCCCAGATCGTGATCGGCGCTGGCATCAACATGGCC
ATGCGGCGGGTGGAAGAGAGCGTGGTCAACCAGGGCTGGATCACCCTGCAGGAAGCCGGCATCAACCTGG
ACCGGAACACCCTGGCCGCCATGCTGATCAGAGAGCTGAGAGCCGCCCTGGAACTGTTCGAGCAGGAAGG
CCTGGCCCCCTACCTGAGCAGATGGGAGAAGCTGGACAACTTCATCAACCGGCCCGTGAAACTGATCATC
GGCGACAAAGAGATCTTCGGCATCAGCCGGGGCATCGACAAGCAGGGGGCCCTGCTCCTGGAACAGGACG
GCATCATCAAGCCCTGGATGGGCGGCGAGATCAGCCTGCGGAGCGCCGAGAAGTGATGACTCGAGTCTAG
AGGGCCCGTTTAAACCCGCTGATCAGCCTCGACTGTGCCTTCTAGTTGCCAGCCATCTGTTGTTTGCCCC
TCCCCCGTGCCTTCCTTGACCCTGGAAGGTGCCACTCCCACTGTCCTTTCCTAATAAAATGAGGAAATTG
CATCGCATTGTCTGAGTAGGTGTCATTCTATTCTGGGGGGTGGGGTGGGGCAGGACAGCAAGGGGGAGGA
TTGGGAAGACAATAGCAGGCATGCTGGGGATGCGGTGGGCTCTATGGCTTCTGAGGCGGAAAGAACCAGC
TGGGGCTCTAGGGGGTATCCCC
[124 nt withheld, positions 2923-3046]
C
[91 nt withheld, positions 3048-3138]
AGGGTGATGGTTCACGTACCTAGAAGTTCCTATTCCGAAGTTCCTATTCTCTAGAAAGTATAGGAACTTC
CTTGGCCAAAAAGCCTGAACTCACCGCGACGTCTGTCGAGAAGTTTCTGATCGAAAAGTTCGACAGCGTC
TCCGACCTGATGCAGCTCTCGGAGGGCGAAGAATCTCGTGCTTTCAGCTTCGATGTAGGAGGGCGTGGAT
ATGTCCTGCGGGTAAATAGCTGCGCCGATGGTTTCTACAAAGATCGTTATGTTTATCGGCACTTTGCATC
GGCCGCGCTCCCGATTCCGGAAGTGCTTGACATTGGGGAATTCAGCGAGAGCCTGACCTATTGCATCTCC
CGCCGTGCACAGGGTGTCACGTTGCAAGACCTGCCTGAAACCGAACTGCCCGCTGTTCTGCAGCCGGTCG
CGGAGGCCATGGATGCGATCGCTGCGGCCGATCTTAGCCAGACGAGCGGGTTCGGCCCATTCGGACCGCA
AGGAATCGGTCAATACACTACATGGCGTGATTTCATATGCGCGATTGCTGATCCCCATGTGTATCACTGG
CAAACTGTGATGGACGACACCGTCAGTGCGTCCGTCGCGCAGGCTCTCGATGAGCTGATGCTTTGGGCCG
AGGACTGCCCCGAAGTCCGGCACCTCGTGCACGCGGATTTCGGCTCCAACAATGTCCTGACGGACAATGG
CCGCATAACAGCGGTCATTGACTGGAGCGAGGCGATGTTCGGGGATTCCCAATACGAGGTCGCCAACATC
TTCTTCTGGAGGCCGTGGTTGGCTTGTATGGAGCAGCAGACGCGCTACTTCGAGCGGAGGCATCCGGAGC
TTGCAGGATCGCCGCGGCTCCGGGCGTATATGCTCCGCATTGGTCTTGACCAACTCTATCAGAGCTTGGT
TGACGGCAATTTCGATGATGCAGCTTGGGCGCAGGGTCGATGCGACGCAATCGTCCGATCCGGAGCCGGG
ACTGTCGGGCGTACACAAATCGCCCGCAGAAGCGCGGCCGTCTGGACCGATGGCTGTGTAGAAGTACTCG
CCGATAGTGGAAACCGACGCCCCAGCACTCGTCCGAGGGCAAAGGAATAGCACGTACTACGAGATTTCGA
TTCCACCGCCGCCTTCTATGAAAGGTTGGGCTTCGGAATCGTTTTCCGGGACGCCGGCTGGATGATCCTC
CAGCGCGGGGATCTCATGCTGGAGTTCTTCGCCCACCCCAACTTGTTTATTGCAGCTTATAATGGTTACA
AATAAAGCAATAGCATCACAAATTTCACAAATAAAGCATTTTTTTCACTGCATTCTAGTTGTGGTTTGTC
CAAACTCATCAATGTATCTTATCATGTCTGTATACCGTCGACCTCTAGCTAGAGCTTGGCGTAATCATGG
TCATAGCTGTTTCCTGTGTGAAATTGTTATCCGCTCACAATTCCACACAACATACGAGCCGGAAGCATAA
AGTGTAAAGCCTGGGGTGCCTAATGAGTGAGCTAACTCACATTAATTGCGTTGCGCTCACTGCCCGCTTT
CCAGTCGGGAAACCTGTCGTGCCAGCTGCATTAATGAATCGGCCAACGCGCGGGGAGAGGCGGTTTGCGT
ATTGGGCGCTCTTCCGCTTCCTCGCTCACTGACTCGCTGCGCTCGGTCGTTCGGCTGCGGCGAGCGGTAT
CAGCTCACTCAAAGGCGGTAATACGGTTATCCACAGAATCAGGGGATAACGCAGGAAAGAACATGTGAGC
AAAAGGCCAGCAAAAGGCCAGGAACCGTAAAAAGGCCGCGTTGCTGGCGTTTTTCCATAGGCTCCGCCCC
CCTGACGAGCATCACAAAAATCGACGCTCAAGTCAGAGGTGGCGAAACCCGACAGGACTATAAAGATACC
AGGCGTTTCCCCCTGGAAGCTCCCTCGTGCGCTCTCCTGTTCCGACCCTGCCGCTTACCGGATACCTGTC
CGCCTTTCTCCCTTCGGGAAGCGTGGCGCTTTCTCATAGCTCACGCTGTAGGTATCTCAGTTCGGTGTAG
GTCGTTCGCTCCAAGCTGGGCTGTGTGCACGAACCCCCCGTTCAGCCCGACCGCTGCGCCTTATCCGGTA
ACTATCGTCTTGAGTCCAACCCGGTAAGACACGACTTATCGCCACTGGCAGCAGCCACTGGTAACAGGAT
TAGCAGAGCGAGGTATGTAGGCGGTGCTACAGAGTTCTTGAAGTGGTGGCCTAACTACGGCTACACTAGA
AGAACAGTATTTGGTATCTGCGCTCTGCTGAAGCCAGTTACCTTCGGAAAAAGAGTTGGTAGCTCTTGAT
CCGGCAAACAAACCACCGCTGGTAGCGGTGGTTTTTTTGTTTGCAAGCAGCAGATTACGCGCAGAAAAAA
AGGATCTCAAGAAGATCCTTTGATCTTTTCTACGGGGTCTGACGCTCAGTGGAACGAAAACTCACGTTAA
GGGATTTTGGTCATGAGATTATCAAAAAGGATCTTCACCTAGATCCTTTTAAATTAAAAATGAAGTTTTA
AATCAATCTAAAGTATATATGAGTAAACTTGGTCTGACAGTTACCAATGCTTAATCAGTGAGGCACCTAT
CTCAGCGATCTGTCTATTTCGTTCATCCATAGTTGCCTGACTCCCCGTCGTGTAGATAACTACGATACGG
GAGGGCTTACCATCTGGCCCCAGTGCTGCAATGATACCGCGAGACCCACGCTCACCGGCTCCAGATTTAT
CAGCAATAAACCAGCCAGCCGGAAGGGCCGAGCGCAGAAGTGGTCCTGCAACTTTATCCGCCTCCATCCA
GTCTATTAATTGTTGCCGGGAAGCTAGAGTAAGTAGTTCGCCAGTTAATAGTTTGCGCAACGTTGTTGCC
ATTGCTACAGGCATCGTGGTGTCACGCTCGTCGTTTGGTATGGCTTCATTCAGCTCCGGTTCCCAACGAT
CAAGGCGAGTTACATGATCCCCCATGTTGTGCAAAAAAGCGGTTAGCTCCTTCGGTCCTCCGATCGTTGT
CAGAAGTAAGTTGGCCGCAGTGTTATCACTCATGGTTATGGCAGCACTGCATAATTCTCTTACTGTCATG
CCATCCGTAAGATGCTTTTCTGTGACTGGTGAGTACTCAACCAAGTCATTCTGAGAATAGTGTATGCGGC
GACCGAGTTGCTCTTGCCCGGCGTCAATACGGGATAATACCGCGCCACATAGCAGAACTTTAAAAGTGCT
CATCATTGGAAAACGTTCTTCGGGGCGAAAACTCTCAAGGATCTTACCGCTGTTGAGATCCAGTTCGATG
TAACCCACTCGTGCACCCAACTGATCTTCAGCATCTTTTACTTTCACCAGCGTTTCTGGGTGAGCAAAAA
CAGGAAGGCAAAATGCCGCAAAAAAGGGAATAAGGGCGACACGGAAATGTTGAATACTCATACTCTTCCT
TTTTCAATATTATTGAAGCATTTATCAGGGTTATTGTCTCATGAGCGGATACATATTTGAATGTATTTAG
AAAAATAAACAAATAGGGGTTCCGCGCACATTTCCCCGAAAAGTGCCACCTGACGTCGACGGATCGGGAG
ATCTCCCGATCCCCTATGGTGCACTCTCAGTACAATCTGCTCTGATGCCGCATAGTTAAGCCAGTATCTG
CTCCCTGCTTGTGTGTTGGAGGTCGCTGAGTAGTGCGCGAGCAAAATTTAAGCTACAACAAGGCAAGGCT
TGACCGACAATTGCATGAAGAATCTGCTTAGGGTTAGGCGTTTTGCGCTGCTTCGCGATGTACGGGCCAG
ATA
